Addgene plasmid #177619: pCherryGFP-Inframe-noFSE
Purpose: Dual fluorescent protein reporter for SARS-CoV-2 programmed -1 ribosomal frameshifting. No FSE was inserted. mCherry and GFP are expressed equally (positive control).
Depositing lab: Junjie Guo. Depositing organization: Yale University. Publication: Restriction of SARS-CoV-2 replication by targeting programmed -1 ribosomal frameshifting. Sun Y, Abriola L, Niederer RO, Pedersen SF, Alfajaro MM, Silva Monteiro V, Wilen CB, Ho YC, Gilbert WV, Surovtseva YV, Lindenbach BD, Guo JU. Proc Natl Acad Sci U S A. 2021 Jun 29;118(26). pii: 2023051118. doi: 10.1073/pnas.2023051118. PubMed 34185680.
Backbone
  Vector backbone: pUbC
  Vector type: Mammalian Expression, Lentiviral
  Selectable markers: Puromycin
Growth in bacteria
  Bacterial resistance: Ampicillin, 100 μg/mL
  Growth temperature: 30°C
  Growth strain: NEB Stable
  Copy number: High Copy
Gene/Insert
  Gene/Insert name: None
Terms and licenses: Academic/Nonprofit Terms; Industry Terms: Not Available to Industry
How to cite: pCherryGFP-Inframe-noFSE was a gift from Junjie Guo (Addgene plasmid # 177619 ; http://n2t.net/addgene:177619 ; RRID:Addgene_177619)
