[The description below was written by a language model from this plasmid's Addgene catalogue record and pLannotate feature annotations shown in this document.]
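Description:
pCherryGFP-Inframe-noFSE is a lentiviral mammalian expression plasmid built on the pUbC backbone. It serves as the positive control in a dual-fluorescent reporter system for SARS-CoV-2 programmed -1 ribosomal frameshifting. It is propagated in E. coli through a high-copy ColE1/pUC-type origin with ampicillin selection (AmpR under its own promoter). The record lists a recombination-deficient growth strain, as is usual for LTR-containing vectors. The transfer cassette carries the standard HIV-1 elements: a truncated 5' LTR, the Ψ packaging signal with an adjoining gag fragment, the RRE for Rev-dependent nuclear export, the cPPT/CTS, a WPRE to enhance transcript expression, and a self-inactivating ΔU3 3' LTR. The small nef, Rev, lacI, SV40 ori and SV40 poly(A) fragments annotated elsewhere look like backbone remnants rather than functional units.

The payload is driven by the human ubiquitin C promoter. mCherry comes first, followed by a short sequence annotated as a fragment of the 3xFLAG tag, then a green fluorescent protein that the annotation identifies as CopGFP. A puromycin N-acetyltransferase gene lies downstream for selection of transduced or transfected cells, but the feature table does not show what element links it to the reporter or drives it. In the frameshifting versions of this reporter, a viral frameshift element (FSE) would presumably sit between the two fluorescent proteins, making GFP production depend on the ribosome shifting frame. Here no FSE was inserted and the two coding sequences are in frame, so mCherry and GFP are expressed equally. This gives the reference GFP-to-mCherry ratio against which frameshifting efficiency can be normalised, for example when testing frameshifting inhibitors.
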