Features (pLannotate 1.2.2; 25 found; start..end, strand, type, name):
     10..64      +  CDS            lacI (fragment): lac repressor; lacI; The lac repressor binds to the lac operator to inhibit transcription in E. coli. This inhibition can be relieved by adding lactose or isopropyl-β-D-thiogalactopyranoside (IPTG).
     70..163     +  rep_origin     SV40 ori (fragment): SV40 origin of replication
    188..225     +  CDS            lacI (fragment): lac repressor; lacI; The lac repressor binds to the lac operator to inhibit transcription in E. coli. This inhibition can be relieved by adding lactose or isopropyl-β-D-thiogalactopyranoside (IPTG).
    238..259     +  protein_bind   CAP binding site: CAP binding activates transcription in the presence of cAMP. E. coli catabolite activator protein
    274..304     +  promoter       lac promoter: promoter for the E. coli lac operon
    312..328     +  protein_bind   lac operator: The lac repressor binds to the lac operator to inhibit transcription in E. coli. This inhibition can be relieved by adding lactose or isopropyl-β-D-thiogalactopyranoside (IPTG). lac repressor encoded by lacI
    362..445     +  polyA_signal   SV40 poly(A) signal (fragment): SV40 polyadenylation signal
    612..941     +  CDS            nef (fragment): NEF_HV1BR - Experimental evidence at protein level: Swiss-Prot protein existence level 1. Extracellular Nef protein targets CD4(+) T-lymphocytes for apoptosis by interacting with CXCR4 surface receptors (PubMed:14990729). From Human immunodeficiency virus type 1 group M subtype B (isolate BRU/LAI) (HIV-1).
    989..1246    +  LTR            5' LTR (truncated): truncated 5' long terminal repeat (LTR) from HIV-1
   1293..1418    +  misc_feature   HIV-1 Ψ: packaging signal of human immunodeficiency virus type 1
   1402..1740    +  CDS            HIV-1 gag (fragment): gag protein from human immunodeficiency virus 1; gag
   1915..2148    +  misc_feature   RRE: The Rev response element (RRE) of HIV-1 allows for Rev-dependent mRNA export from the nucleus to the cytoplasm.
   2525..2625    +  CDS            Rev (fragment): human immunodeficiency virus 1 (HIV-1) Rev protein; rev; enhances nuclear export of unspliced and incompletely spliced viral mRNAs
   2670..2787    +  misc_feature   cPPT/CTS: central polypurine tract and central termination sequence of HIV-1
   2830..3228    +  promoter       UbC promoter: human ubiquitin C promoter
   3243..3950    +  CDS            mCherry: mCherry is a basic (constitutively fluorescent) red fluorescent protein published in 2004, derived from Discosoma sp.. It is reported to be a very rapidly-maturing monomer with low acid sensitivity.
   3954..3975    +  CDS            3xFLAG (fragment): three tandem FLAG® epitope tags
   4000..4664    +  CDS            CopGFP (fragment): green fluorescent protein 2 from Pontellina plumata, also known as ppluGFP2 (Shagin et al., 2004)
   4788..5387    +  CDS            PuroR: puromycin N-acetyltransferase; pac from Streptomyces alboniger; confers resistance to puromycin
   5440..6028    +  misc_feature   WPRE: woodchuck hepatitis virus posttranscriptional regulatory element
   6036..6101    +  CDS            nef (fragment): NEF_HV1Z2 - Experimental evidence at protein level: Swiss-Prot protein existence level 1. Extracellular Nef protein targets CD4(+) T-lymphocytes for apoptosis by interacting with CXCR4 surface receptors. From Human immunodeficiency virus type 1 group M subtype D (isolate Z2/CDC-Z34) (HIV-1).
   6103..6336    +  LTR            3' LTR (ΔU3): self-inactivating 3' long terminal repeat (LTR) from HIV-1
   6541..6645    +  promoter       AmpR promoter: bla
   6646..7506    +  CDS            AmpR: β-lactamase; bla; confers resistance to ampicillin, carbenicillin, and related antibiotics
   7677..8265    +  rep_origin     ori: high-copy-number ColE1/pMB1/pBR322/pUC origin of replication
>Addgene plasmid #177619 | pCherryGFP-Inframe-noFSE | addgene full sequence | sequence record 350045 | Addgene NGS Result
AGCGGAAGAGCGCCCAATACGCAAACCGCCTCTCCCCGCGCGTTGGCCGATTCATTAATGCAGCAAGCTC
ATGGCTGACTAATTTTTTTTATTTATGCAGAGGCCGAGGCCGCCTCGGCCTCTGAGCTATTCCAGAAGTA
GTGAGGAGGCTTTTTTGGAGGCCTAGGCTTTTGCAAAAAGCTCCCCGTGGCACGACAGGTTTCCCGACTG
GAAAGCGGGCAGTGAGCGCAACGCAATTAATGTGAGTTAGCTCACTCATTAGGCACCCCAGGCTTTACAC
TTTATGCTTCCGGCTCGTATGTTGTGTGGAATTGTGAGCGGATAACAATTTCACACAGGAAACAGCTATG
ACATGATTACGAATTTCACAAATAAAGCATTTTTTTCACTGCATTCTAGTTGTGGTTTGTCCAAACTCAT
CAATGTATCTTATCATGTCTGGATCAACTGGATAACTCAAGCTAACCAAAATCATCCCAAACTTCCCACC
CCATACCCTATTACCACTGCCAATTACCTGTGGTTTCATTTACTCTAAACCTGTGATTCCTCTGAATTAT
TTTCATTTTAAAGAAATTGTATTTGTTAAATATGTACTACAAACTTAGTAGTTGGAAGGGCTAATTCACT
CCCAAAGAAGACAAGATATCCTTGATCTGTGGATCTACCACACACAAGGCTACTTCCCTGATTAGCAGAA
CTACACACCAGGGCCAGGGGTCAGATATCCACTGACCTTTGGATGGTGCTACAAGCTAGTACCAGTTGAG
CCAGATAAGGTAGAAGAGGCCAATAAAGGAGAGAACACCAGCTTGTTACACCCTGTGAGCCTGCATGGGA
TGGATGACCCGGAGAGAGAAGTGTTAGAGTGGAGGTTTGACAGCCGCCTAGCATTTCATCACGTGGCCCG
AGAGCTGCATCCGGAGTACTTCAAGAACTGCTGATATCGAGCTTGCTACAAGGGACTTTCCGCTGGGGAC
TTTCCAGGGAGGCGTGGCCTGGGCGGGACTGGGGAGTGGCGAGCCCTCAGATCCTGCATATAAGCAGCTG
CTTTTTGCCTGTACTGGGTCTCTCTGGTTAGACCAGATCTGAGCCTGGGAGCTCTCTGGCTAACTAGGGA
ACCCACTGCTTAAGCCTCAATAAAGCTTGCCTTGAGTGCTTCAAGTAGTGTGTGCCCGTCTGTTGTGTGA
CTCTGGTAACTAGAGATCCCTCAGACCCTTTTAGTCAGTGTGGAAAATCTCTAGCAGTGGCGCCCGAACA
GGGACTTGAAAGCGAAAGGGAAACCAGAGGAGCTCTCTCGACGCAGGACTCGGCTTGCTGAAGCGCGCAC
GGCAAGAGGCGAGGGGCGGCGACTGGTGAGTACGCCAAAAATTTTGACTAGCGGAGGCTAGAAGGAGAGA
GATGGGTGCGAGAGCGTCAGTATTAAGCGGGGGAGAATTAGATCGCGATGGGAAAAAATTCGGTTAAGGC
CAGGGGGAAAGAAAAAATATAAATTAAAACATATAGTATGGGCAAGCAGGGAGCTAGAACGATTCGCAGT
TAATCCTGGCCTGTTAGAAACATCAGAAGGCTGTAGACAAATACTGGGACAGCTACAACCATCCCTTCAG
ACAGGATCAGAAGAACTTAGATCATTATATAATACAGTAGCAACCCTCTATTGTGTGCATCAAAGGATAG
AGATAAAAGACACCAAGGAAGCTTTAGACAAGATAGAGGAAGAGCAAAACAAAAGTAAGACCACCGCACA
GCAAGCGGCCGGCCGCTGATCTTCAGACCTGGAGGAGGAGATATGAGGGACAATTGGAGAAGTGAATTAT
ATAAATATAAAGTAGTAAAAATTGAACCATTAGGAGTAGCACCCACCAAGGCAAAGAGAAGAGTGGTGCA
GAGAGAAAAAAGAGCAGTGGGAATAGGAGCTTTGTTCCTTGGGTTCTTGGGAGCAGCAGGAAGCACTATG
GGCGCAGCGTCAATGACGCTGACGGTACAGGCCAGACAATTATTGTCTGGTATAGTGCAGCAGCAGAACA
ATTTGCTGAGGGCTATTGAGGCGCAACAGCATCTGTTGCAACTCACAGTCTGGGGCATCAAGCAGCTCCA
GGCAAGAATCCTGGCTGTGGAAAGATACCTAAAGGATCAACAGCTCCTGGGGATTTGGGGTTGCTCTGGA
AAACTCATTTGCACCACTGCTGTGCCTTGGAATGCTAGTTGGAGTAATAAATCTCTGGAACAGATTTGGA
ATCACACGACCTGGATGGAGTGGGACAGAGAAATTAACAATTACACAAGCTTAATACACTCCTTAATTGA
AGAATCGCAAAACCAGCAAGAAAAGAATGAACAAGAATTATTGGAATTAGATAAATGGGCAAGTTTGTGG
AATTGGTTTAACATAACAAATTGGCTGTGGTATATAAAATTATTCATAATGATAGTAGGAGGCTTGGTAG
GTTTAAGAATAGTTTTTGCTGTACTTTCTATAGTGAATAGAGTTAGGCAGGGATATTCACCATTATCGTT
TCAGACCCACCTCCCAACCCCGAGGGGACCCGACAGGCCCGAAGGAATAGAAGAAGAAGGTGGAGAGAGA
GACAGAGACAGATCCATTCGATTAGTGAACGGATCTCGACGGTATCGCCGAATTCACAAATGGCAGTATT
CATCCACAATTTTAAAAGAAAAGGGGGGATTGGGGGGTACAGTGCAGGGGAAAGAATAGTAGACATAATA
GCAACAGACATACAAACTAAAGAATTACAAAAACAAATTACAAAAATTCAAAATTTTCGGGTTTATTACA
GGGACAGCAGAGATCCAGTTTGGACTAGTGGCCTCCGCGCCGGGTTTTGGCGCCTCCCGCGGGCGCCCCC
CTCCTCACGGCGAGCGCTGCCACGTCAGACGAAGGGCGCAGCGAGCGTCCTGATCCTTCCGCCCGGACGC
TCAGGACAGCGGCCCGCTGCTCATAAGACTCGGCCTTAGAACCCCAGTATCAGCAGAAGGACATTTTAGG
ACGGGACTTGGGTGACTCTAGGGCACTGGTTTTCTTTCCAGAGAGCGGAACAGGCGAGGAAAAGTAGTCC
CTTCTCGGCGATTCTGCGGAGGGATCTCCGTGGGGCGGTGAACGCCGATGATTATATAAGGACGCGCCGG
GTGTGGCACAGCTAGTTCCGTCGCAGCCGGGATTTGGGTCGCGGTTCTTGTTTGTGGATCGCTGTGATCG
TCACTTGGCGGCCGCCGCCACCATGGTGAGCAAGGGCGAGGAGGATAACATGGCCATCATCAAGGAGTTC
ATGCGCTTCAAGGTGCACATGGAGGGCTCCGTGAACGGCCACGAGTTCGAGATCGAGGGCGAGGGCGAGG
GCCGCCCCTACGAGGGCACCCAGACCGCCAAGCTGAAGGTGACCAAGGGTGGCCCCCTGCCCTTCGCCTG
GGACATCCTGTCCCCTCAGTTCATGTACGGCTCCAAGGCCTACGTGAAGCACCCCGCCGACATCCCCGAC
TACTTGAAGCTGTCCTTCCCCGAGGGCTTCAAGTGGGAGCGCGTGATGAACTTCGAGGACGGCGGCGTGG
TGACCGTGACCCAGGACTCCTCCCTGCAGGACGGCGAGTTCATCTACAAGGTGAAGCTGCGCGGCACCAA
CTTCCCCTCCGACGGCCCCGTAATGCAGAAGAAGACCATGGGCTGGGAGGCCTCCTCCGAGCGGATGTAC
CCCGAGGACGGCGCCCTGAAGGGCGAGATCAAGCAGAGGCTGAAGCTGAAGGACGGCGGCCACTACGACG
CTGAGGTCAAGACCACCTACAAGGCCAAGAAGCCCGTGCAGCTGCCCGGCGCCTACAACGTCAACATCAA
GTTGGACATCACCTCCCACAACGAGGACTACACCATCGTGGAACAGTACGAACGCGCCGAGGGCCGCCAC
TCCACCGGCGGCATGGACGAGCTGTACAAGGACTACAAGGATGACGACGATAAGACCGGTGAGAGCGACG
AGAGCGGCCTGCCCGCCATGGAGATCGAGTGCCGCATCACCGGCACCCTGAACGGCGTGGAGTTCGAGCT
GGTGGGCGGCGGAGAGGGCACCCCCAAGCAGGGCCGCATGACCAACAAGATGAAGAGCACCAAAGGCGCC
CTGACCTTCAGCCCCTACCTGCTGAGCCACGTGATGGGCTACGGCTTCTACCACTTCGGCACCTACCCCA
GCGGCTACGAGAACCCCTTCCTGCACGCCATCAACAACGGCGGCTACACCAACACCCGCATCGAGAAGTA
CGAGGACGGCGGCGTGCTGCACGTGAGCTTCAGCTACCGCTACGAGGCCGGCCGCGTGATCGGCGACTTC
AAGGTGGTGGGCACCGGCTTCCCCGAGGACAGCGTGATCTTCACCGACAAGATCATCCGCAGCAACGCCA
CCGTGGAGCACCTGCACCCCATGGGCGATAACGTGCTGGTGGGCAGCTTCGCCCGCACCTTCAGCCTGCG
CGACGGCGGCTACTACAGCTTCGTGGTGGACAGCCACATGCACTTCAAGAGCGCCATCCACCCCAGCATC
CTGCAGAACGGGGGCCCCATGTTCGCCTTCCGCCGCGTGGAGGAGCTGCACAGCAACACCGAGCTGGGCA
TCGTGGAGTACCAGCACGCCTTCAAGACCCCCATCGCCTTCGCCAGATCCCGCGCTCAGTCGTCCAATTC
TGCCGTGGACGGCACCGCCGGACCCGGCTCCACCGGATCTCGCGAGGGCAGAGGAAGTCTTCTAACATGC
GGTGACGTGGAGGAGAATCCCGGCCCTATGACCGAGTACAAGCCCACGGTGCGCCTCGCCACCCGCGACG
ACGTCCCCAGGGCCGTACGCACCCTCGCCGCCGCGTTCGCCGACTACCCCGCCACGCGCCACACCGTCGA
TCCGGACCGCCACATCGAGCGGGTCACCGAGCTGCAAGAACTCTTCCTCACGCGCGTCGGGCTCGACATC
GGCAAGGTGTGGGTCGCGGACGACGGCGCCGCGGTGGCGGTCTGGACCACGCCGGAGAGCGTCGAAGCGG
GGGCGGTGTTCGCCGAGATCGGCCCGCGCATGGCCGAGTTGAGCGGTTCCCGGCTGGCCGCGCAGCAACA
GATGGAAGGCCTCCTGGCGCCGCACCGGCCCAAGGAGCCCGCGTGGTTCCTGGCCACCGTCGGCGTCTCG
CCCGACCACCAGGGCAAGGGTCTGGGCAGCGCCGTCGTGCTCCCCGGAGTGGAGGCGGCCGAGCGCGCCG
GGGTGCCCGCCTTCCTGGAGACCTCCGCGCCCCGCAACCTCCCCTTCTACGAGCGGCTCGGCTTCACCGT
CACCGCCGACGTCGAGGTGCCCGAAGGACCGCGCACCTGGTGCATGACCCGCAAGCCCGGTGCCTGAGGA
TCCCTGGCGTATCAGAGCAGATCTCTATTATGTATTATCGATAGATCCTAATCAACCTCTGGATTACAAA
ATTTGTGAAAGATTGACTGGTATTCTTAACTATGTTGCTCCTTTTACGCTATGTGGATACGCTGCTTTAA
TGCCTTTGTATCATGCTATTGCTTCCCGTATGGCTTTCATTTTCTCCTCCTTGTATAAATCCTGGTTGCT
GTCTCTTTATGAGGAGTTGTGGCCCGTTGTCAGGCAACGTGGCGTGGTGTGCACTGTGTTTGCTGACGCA
ACCCCCACTGGTTGGGGCATTGCCACCACCTGTCAGCTCCTTTCCGGGACTTTCGCTTTCCCCCTCCCTA
TTGCCACGGCGGAACTCATCGCCGCCTGCCTTGCCCGCTGCTGGACAGGGGCTCGGCTGTTGGGCACTGA
CAATTCCGTGGTGTTGTCGGGGAAATCATCGTCCTTTCCTTGGCTGCTCGCCTGTGTTGCCACCTGGATT
CTGCGCGGGACGTCCTTCTGCTACGTCCCTTCGGCCCTCAATCCAGCGGACCTTCCTTCCCGCGGCCTGC
TGCCGGCTCTGCGGCCTCTTCCGCGTCTTCGCCTTCGCCCTCAGACGAGTCGGATCTCCCTTTGGGCCGC
CTCCCCGCCTGAGATCCTTTAAGACCAATGACTTACAAGGCAGCTGTAGATCTTAGCCACTTTTTAAAAG
AAAAGGGGGGACTGGAAGGGCTAATTCACTCCCAACGAAGACAAGATCTGCTTTTTGCTTGTACTGGGTC
TCTCTGGTTAGACCAGATCTGAGCCTGGGAGCTCTCTGGCTAACTAGGGAACCCACTGCTTAAGCCTCAA
TAAAGCTTGCCTTGAGTGCTTCAAGTAGTGTGTGCCCGTCTGTTGTGTGACTCTGGTAACTAGAGATCCC
TCAGACCCTTTTAGTCAGTGTGGAAAATCTCTAGCAGTAGTAGTTCATGTCATCTTATTATTCAGTATTT
ATAACTTGCAAAGAAATGAATATCAGAGAGTGAGAGGCCCGGGTTAATTAAGGAAAGGGCTAGATCATTC
TTGAAGACGAAAGGGCCTCGTGATACGCCTATTTTTATAGGTTAATGTCATGATAATAATGGTTTCTTAG
ACGTCAGGTGGCACTTTTCGGGGAAATGTGCGCGGAACCCCTATTTGTTTATTTTTCTAAATACATTCAA
ATATGTATCCGCTCATGAGACAATAACCCTGATAAATGCTTCAATAATATTGAAAAAGGAAGAGTATGAG
TATTCAACATTTCCGTGTCGCCCTTATTCCCTTTTTTGCGGCATTTTGCCTTCCTGTTTTTGCTCACCCA
GAAACGCTGGTGAAAGTAAAAGATGCTGAAGATCAGTTGGGTGCACGAGTGGGTTACATCGAACTGGATC
TCAACAGCGGTAAGATCCTTGAGAGTTTTCGCCCCGAAGAACGTTTTCCAATGATGAGCACTTTTAAAGT
TCTGCTATGTGGCGCGGTATTATCCCGTGTTGACGCCGGGCAAGAGCAACTCGGTCGCCGCATACACTAT
TCTCAGAATGACTTGGTTGAGTACTCACCAGTCACAGAAAAGCATCTTACGGATGGCATGACAGTAAGAG
AATTATGCAGTGCTGCCATAACCATGAGTGATAACACTGCGGCCAACTTACTTCTGACAACGATCGGAGG
ACCGAAGGAGCTAACCGCTTTTTTGCACAACATGGGGGATCATGTAACTCGCCTTGATCGTTGGGAACCG
GAGCTGAATGAAGCCATACCAAACGACGAGCGTGACACCACGATGCCTGTAGCAATGGCAACAACGTTGC
GCAAACTATTAACTGGCGAACTACTTACTCTAGCTTCCCGGCAACAATTAATAGACTGGATGGAGGCGGA
TAAAGTTGCAGGACCACTTCTGCGCTCGGCCCTTCCGGCTGGCTGGTTTATTGCTGATAAATCTGGAGCC
GGTGAGCGTGGGTCTCGCGGTATCATTGCAGCACTGGGGCCAGATGGTAAGCCCTCCCGTATCGTAGTTA
TCTACACGACGGGGAGTCAGGCAACTATGGATGAACGAAATAGACAGATCGCTGAGATAGGTGCCTCACT
GATTAAGCATTGGTAACTGTCAGACCAAGTTTACTCATATATACTTTAGATTGATTTAAAACTTCATTTT
TAATTTAAAAGGATCTAGGTGAAGATCCTTTTTGATAATCTCATGACCAAAATCCCTTAACGTGAGTTTT
CGTTCCACTGAGCGTCAGACCCCGTAGAAAAGATCAAAGGATCTTCTTGAGATCCTTTTTTTCTGCGCGT
AATCTGCTGCTTGCAAACAAAAAAACCACCGCTACCAGCGGTGGTTTGTTTGCCGGATCAAGAGCTACCA
ACTCTTTTTCCGAAGGTAACTGGCTTCAGCAGAGCGCAGATACCAAATACTGTTCTTCTAGTGTAGCCGT
AGTTAGGCCACCACTTCAAGAACTCTGTAGCACCGCCTACATACCTCGCTCTGCTAATCCTGTTACCAGT
GGCTGCTGCCAGTGGCGATAAGTCGTGTCTTACCGGGTTGGACTCAAGACGATAGTTACCGGATAAGGCG
CAGCGGTCGGGCTGAACGGGGGGTTCGTGCACACAGCCCAGCTTGGAGCGAACGACCTACACCGAACTGA
GATACCTACAGCGTGAGCTATGAGAAAGCGCCACGCTTCCCGAAGGGAGAAAGGCGGACAGGTATCCGGT
AAGCGGCAGGGTCGGAACAGGAGAGCGCACGAGGGAGCTTCCAGGGGGAAACGCCTGGTATCTTTATAGT
CCTGTCGGGTTTCGCCACCTCTGACTTGAGCGTCGATTTTTGTGATGCTCGTCAGGGGGGCGGAGCCTAT
GGAAAAACGCCAGCAACGCGGCCTTTTTACGGTTCCTGGCCTTTTGCTGGCCTTTTGCTCACATGTTCTT
TCCTGCGTTATCCCCTGATTCTGTGGATAACCGTATTACCGCCTTTGAGTGAGCTGATACCGCTCGCCGC
AGCCGAACGACCGAGCGCAGCGAGTCAGTGAGCGAGGA
